Addgene plasmid #120785: GGE038
Purpose: Part of GoldenGate Yarrowia lipolytica toolkit for assembling an expression plasmid for Y. lipolytic yeast. Sequence for integration into Y. lipolytica genome, randomly or at zeta platforms. Linearization of cassette by NotI restriction enzyme after the assembly
Depositing lab: Tristan Rossignol. Depositing organization: INRAE Jouy-en-Josas. Publication: A modular Golden Gate toolkit for Yarrowia lipolytica synthetic biology. Larroude M, Park YK, Soudier P, Kubiak M, Nicaud JM, Rossignol T. Microb Biotechnol. 2019 May 31. doi: 10.1111/1751-7915.13427. PubMed 31148366.
Backbone
  Vector backbone: pCR4Blunt-TOPO
  Vector type: Cloning/assembly plasmid
Growth in bacteria
  Bacterial resistance: Kanamycin, 50 μg/mL
  Growth temperature: 37°C
  Growth strain: DH5alpha
  Copy number: High Copy
Gene/Insert
  Gene/Insert name: InsDown_Zeta-NotI
  Insert size (bp): 411
  Cloning method: TOPO Cloning
Terms and licenses: Academic/Nonprofit Terms; Industry Terms: Not Available to Industry
How to cite: GGE038 was a gift from Tristan Rossignol (Addgene plasmid # 120785 ; http://n2t.net/addgene:120785 ; RRID:Addgene_120785)
