[The description below was written by a language model from this plasmid's Addgene catalogue record and pLannotate feature annotations shown in this document.]
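Description:
GGE038 is a part-donor plasmid from a modular Golden Gate toolkit for building expression constructs for the yeast Yarrowia lipolytica. It is based on the pCR4Blunt-TOPO cloning backbone, into which a 411 bp fragment named InsDown_Zeta-NotI was placed by TOPO cloning. The plasmid is maintained in E. coli at high copy from a ColE1/pUC-type origin and selected with kanamycin through the Tn5-derived NeoR/KanR gene. The sequenced record (about 3.9 kb) also annotates a BleoR coding sequence downstream of a partial AmpR promoter, which differs from what the catalogue's backbone name would lead one to expect, so the exact backbone variant is not fully clear from the record.

The insert itself is not annotated in the feature table, but it most likely lies in the unannotated interval between the SP6 and T7 promoters, within the lac promoter/operator-driven lacZα–ccdB region. In TOPO vectors of this type, insertion disrupts the lacZα–ccdB fusion, so only recombinant plasmids survive in standard strains; the remaining lacZα and ccdB annotations are fragments. The partial lacI, tnpA and bom annotations are backbone remnants with no designed function.

Functionally, the part supplies the downstream ("InsDown") zeta integration-targeting sequence together with a NotI site. Once combined with other toolkit modules into a complete expression plasmid, NotI digestion releases the linear cassette from the bacterial backbone, and the zeta sequences direct its integration into the Y. lipolytica genome, either randomly or at zeta docking platforms in suitably engineered strains. The plasmid carries no yeast promoter, gene or marker of its own.
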