Features (pLannotate 1.2.2; 14 found; start..end, strand, type, name):
      2..94      +  CDS            lacI (fragment): lac repressor; lacI; The lac repressor binds to the lac operator to inhibit transcription in E. coli. This inhibition can be relieved by adding lactose or isopropyl-β-D-thiogalactopyranoside (IPTG).
    107..128     +  protein_bind   CAP binding site: CAP binding activates transcription in the presence of cAMP. E. coli catabolite activator protein
    143..173     +  promoter       lac promoter: promoter for the E. coli lac operon
    181..197     +  protein_bind   lac operator: The lac repressor binds to the lac operator to inhibit transcription in E. coli. This inhibition can be relieved by adding lactose or isopropyl-β-D-thiogalactopyranoside (IPTG). lac repressor encoded by lacI
    239..257     +  promoter       SP6 promoter: promoter for bacteriophage SP6 RNA polymerase
    832..850     -  promoter       T7 promoter: promoter for bacteriophage T7 RNA polymerase
    853..1000    +  CDS            lacZα (fragment): LacZα fragment of β-galactosidase; lacZ fragment
   1010..1313    +  CDS            ccdB (fragment): CcdB, a bacterial toxin that poisons DNA gyrase; ccdB; Plasmids containing the ccdB gene cannot be propagated in standard E. coli strains.
   1361..1630    +  CDS            tnpA (fragment): TN5P_ECOLX - Also known as tnp. Experimental evidence at protein level: Swiss-Prot protein existence level 1. Mediates transposition of transposon Tn5 by a 'cut and paste' mechanism. First, the monomeric transposase binds the 19 bp inverted DNA repeats flanking the transposon. Then, dimerization of the DNA- bound transposase creates a synaptic DNA complex. After nicking of the first DNA strand, excision of the transposon proceeds through a series of intermediates. The transposase then mediates the insertion of the transposon at a new site by strand transfer. The activity of the wild- type tran
   1662..2456    +  CDS            NeoR/KanR: aminoglycoside phosphotransferase from Tn5; aph(3')-II (or nptII); confers resistance to neomycin, kanamycin, and G418 (Geneticin®)
   2477..2527    -  misc_feature   bom (fragment): basis of mobility region from pBR322
   2554..2642    +  promoter       AmpR promoter (fragment): bla
   2662..3036    +  CDS            BleoR: antibiotic-binding protein; Sh ble from Streptoalloteichus hindustanus; confers resistance to bleomycin, phleomycin, and Zeocin™
   3174..3762    +  rep_origin     ori: high-copy-number ColE1/pMB1/pBR322/pUC origin of replication
>Addgene plasmid #120785 | GGE038 | addgene full sequence | sequence record 263183 | Addgene NGS Result
AGCGCCCAATACGCAAACCGCCTCTCCCCGCGCGTTGGCCGATTCATTAATGCAGCTGGCACGACAGGTT
TCCCGACTGGAAAGCGGGCAGTGAGCGCAACGCAATTAATGTGAGTTAGCTCACTCATTAGGCACCCCAG
GCTTTACACTTTATGCTTCCGGCTCGTATGTTGTGTGGAATTGTGAGCGGATAACAATTTCACACAGGAA
ACAGCTATGACCATGATTACGCCAAGCTATTTAGGTGACACTATAGAATACTCAAGCTATGCATCAAGCT
TGGTACCGAGCTCGGATCCACTAGTAACGGCCGCCAGTGTGCTGGAATTCGCCCTTGGTCTCTGAGTCAT
GTGTAACACTCGCTCTGGAGAGTTAGTCATCCGACAGGGTAACTCTAATCTCCCAACACCTTATTAACTC
TGCGTAACTGTAACTCTTCTTGCCACGTCGATCTTACTCAATTTTCCTGCTCATCATCTGCTGGATTGTT
GTCTATCGTCTGGCTCTAATACATTTATTGTTTATTGCCCAAACAACTTTCATTGCACGTAAGTGAATTG
TTTTATAACAGCGTTCGCCAATTGCTGCGCCATCGTCGTCCGGCTGTCCTACCGTTAGGGGTAGTGTGTC
TCACACTACCGAGGTTACTAGAGTTGGGAAAGCGATACTGCCTCGGACACACCACCTGGGTCTTACGACT
GCAGAGAGAATCGGCGTTACCTCTCTCACAAAGCCCTTCAGTGCGGCCGCTGCGAGAGACCAAGGGCGAA
TTCTGCAGATATCCATCACACTGGCGGCCGCTCGAGCATGCATCTAGAGGGCCCAATTCGCCCTATAGTG
AGTCGTATTACAATTCACTGGCCGTCGTTTTACAACGTCGTGACTGGGAAAACCCTGGCGTTACCCAACT
TAATCGCCTTGCAGCACATCCCCCTTTCGCCAGCTGGCGTAATAGCGAAGAGGCCCGCACCGATCGCCCT
TCCCAACAGTTGCGCAGCCTATACGTACGGCAGTTTAAGGTTTACACCTATAAAAGAGAGAGCCGTTATC
GTCTGTTTGTGGATGTACAGAGTGATATTATTGACACGCCGGGGCGACGGATGGTGATCCCCCTGGCCAG
TGCACGTCTGCTGTCAGATAAAGTCTCCCGTGAACTTTACCCGGTGGTGCATATCGGGGATGAAAGCTGG
CGCATGATGACCACCGATATGGCCAGTGTGCCGGTCTCCGTTATCGGGGAAGAAGTGGCTGATCTCAGCC
ACCGCGAAAATGACATCAAAAACGCCATTAACCTGATGTTCTGGGGAATATAAATGTCAGGCATGAGATT
ATCAAAAAGGATCTTCACCTAGATCCTTTTCACGTAGAAAGCCAGTCCGCAGAAACGGTGCTGACCCCGG
ATGAATGTCAGCTACTGGGCTATCTGGACAAGGGAAAACGCAAGCGCAAAGAGAAAGCAGGTAGCTTGCA
GTGGGCTTACATGGCGATAGCTAGACTGGGCGGTTTTATGGACAGCAAGCGAACCGGAATTGCCAGCTGG
GGCGCCCTCTGGTAAGGTTGGGAAGCCCTGCAAAGTAAACTGGATGGCTTTCTTGCCGCCAAGGATCTGA
TGGCGCAGGGGATCAAGCTCTGATCAAGAGACAGGATGAGGATCGTTTCGCATGATTGAACAAGATGGAT
TGCACGCAGGTTCTCCGGCCGCTTGGGTGGAGAGGCTATTCGGCTATGACTGGGCACAACAGACAATCGG
CTGCTCTGATGCCGCCGTGTTCCGGCTGTCAGCGCAGGGGCGCCCGGTTCTTTTTGTCAAGACCGACCTG
TCCGGTGCCCTGAATGAACTGCAAGACGAGGCAGCGCGGCTATCGTGGCTGGCCACGACGGGCGTTCCTT
GCGCAGCTGTGCTCGACGTTGTCACTGAAGCGGGAAGGGACTGGCTGCTATTGGGCGAAGTGCCGGGGCA
GGATCTCCTGTCATCTCACCTTGCTCCTGCCGAGAAAGTATCCATCATGGCTGATGCAATGCGGCGGCTG
CATACGCTTGATCCGGCTACCTGCCCATTCGACCACCAAGCGAAACATCGCATCGAGCGAGCACGTACTC
GGATGGAAGCCGGTCTTGTCGATCAGGATGATCTGGACGAAGAGCATCAGGGGCTCGCGCCAGCCGAACT
GTTCGCCAGGCTCAAGGCGAGCATGCCCGACGGCGAGGATCTCGTCGTGACCCATGGCGATGCCTGCTTG
CCGAATATCATGGTGGAAAATGGCCGCTTTTCTGGATTCATCGACTGTGGCCGGCTGGGTGTGGCGGACC
GCTATCAGGACATAGCGTTGGCTACCCGTGATATTGCTGAAGAGCTTGGCGGCGAATGGGCTGACCGCTT
CCTCGTGCTTTACGGTATCGCCGCTCCCGATTCGCAGCGCATCGCCTTCTATCGCCTTCTTGACGAGTTC
TTCTGAATTATTAACGCTTACAATTTCCTGATGCGGTATTTTCTCCTTACGCATCTGTGCGGTATTTCAC
ACCGCATCAGGTGGCACTTTTCGGGGAAATGTGCGCGGAACCCCTATTTGTTTATTTTTCTAAATACATT
CAAATATGTATCCGCTCATGAGACAATAACCCTGATAAATGCTTCAATAATAGCACGTGAGGAGGGCCAC
CATGGCCAAGTTGACCAGTGCCGTTCCGGTGCTCACCGCGCGCGACGTCGCCGGAGCGGTCGAGTTCTGG
ACCGACCGGCTCGGGTTCTCCCGGGACTTCGTGGAGGACGACTTCGCCGGTGTGGTCCGGGACGACGTGA
CCCTGTTCATCAGCGCGGTCCAGGACCAGGTGGTGCCGGACAACACCCTGGCCTGGGTGTGGGTGCGCGG
CCTGGACGAGCTGTACGCCGAGTGGTCGGAGGTCGTGTCCACGAACTTCCGGGACGCCTCCGGGCCGGCC
ATGACCGAGATCGGCGAGCAGCCGTGGGGGCGGGAGTTCGCCCTGCGCGACCCGGCCGGCAACTGCGTGC
ACTTCGTGGCCGAGGAGCAGGACTGACACGTGCTAAAACTTCATTTTTAATTTAAAAGGATCTAGGTGAA
GATCCTTTTTGATAATCTCATGACCAAAATCCCTTAACGTGAGTTTTCGTTCCACTGAGCGTCAGACCCC
GTAGAAAAGATCAAAGGATCTTCTTGAGATCCTTTTTTTCTGCGCGTAATCTGCTGCTTGCAAACAAAAA
AACCACCGCTACCAGCGGTGGTTTGTTTGCCGGATCAAGAGCTACCAACTCTTTTTCCGAAGGTAACTGG
CTTCAGCAGAGCGCAGATACCAAATACTGTTCTTCTAGTGTAGCCGTAGTTAGGCCACCACTTCAAGAAC
TCTGTAGCACCGCCTACATACCTCGCTCTGCTAATCCTGTTACCAGTGGCTGCTGCCAGTGGCGATAAGT
CGTGTCTTACCGGGTTGGACTCAAGACGATAGTTACCGGATAAGGCGCAGCGGTCGGGCTGAACGGGGGG
TTCGTGCACACAGCCCAGCTTGGAGCGAACGACCTACACCGAACTGAGATACCTACAGCGTGAGCTATGA
GAAAGCGCCACGCTTCCCGAAGGGAGAAAGGCGGACAGGTATCCGGTAAGCGGCAGGGTCGGAACAGGAG
AGCGCACGAGGGAGCTTCCAGGGGGAAACGCCTGGTATCTTTATAGTCCTGTCGGGTTTCGCCACCTCTG
ACTTGAGCGTCGATTTTTGTGATGCTCGTCAGGGGGGCGGAGCCTATGGAAAAACGCCAGCAACGCGGCC
TTTTTACGGTTCCTGGCCTTTTGCTGGCCTTTTGCTCACATGTTCTTTCCTGCGTTATCCCCTGATTCTG
TGGATAACCGTATTACCGCCTTTGAGTGAGCTGATACCGCTCGCCGCAGCCGAACGACCGAGCGCAGCGA
GTCAGTGAGCGAGGAAGCGGAAG
