>Addgene plasmid #120785 | GGE038 | depositor partial sequence | sequence record 229395 | InsDown_Zeta-NotI
GGTCTCTGAGTCATGTGTAACACTCGCTCTGGAGAGTTAGTCATCCGACAGGGTAACTCTAATCTCCCAA
CACCTTATTAACTCTGCGTAACTGTAACTCTTCTTGCCACGTCGATCTTACTCAATTTTCCTGCTCATCA
TCTGCTGGATTGTTGTCTATCGTCTGGCTCTAATACATTTATTGTTTATTGCCCAAACAACTTTCATTGC
ACGTAAGTGAATTGTTTTATAACAGCGTTCGCCAATTGCTGCGCCATCGTCGTCCGGCTGTCCTACCGTT
AGGGGTAGTGTGTCTCACACTACCGAGGTTACTAGAGTTGGGAAAGCGATACTGCCTCGGACACACCACC
TGGGTCTTACGACTGCAGAGAGAATCGGCGTTACCTCTCTCACAAAGCCCTTCAGTGCGGCCGCTGCGAG
AGACC
